>Addgene plasmid #52184 | TF-bio-His | depositor full sequence | sequence record 80548 | TF-bio-His sequence 8732 bps
GTCGACCTCCATCACGGCCTATAAGAGTGAGGGGGAGTCAGCGGAGTTCTCCTTCCCACTCAACCTTGGA
GAGGAAAGCCTGCAGGGAGAGTTGAGATGGAAGGCAGAGAAGGCTCCTTCTTCCCAGTCCTGGATCACCT
TCTCCCTAAAGAACCAAAAGGTGTCTGTGCAGAAGTCTACTAGCAACCCCAAGTTCCAGCTGTCCGAAAC
GCTCCCACTCACCCTTCAGATACCCCAGGTCTCCCTTCAGTTTGCTGGTTCTGGCAACCTGACCCTGACT
CTGGACAGAGGGATACTGTATCAGGAAGTGAACCTGGTGGTGATGAAAGTGACTCAGCCCGACAGCAACA
CTTTGACCTGTGAGGTGATGGGACCCACCTCACCCAAGATGAGACTGATCTTGAAGCAGGAGAATCAGGA
GGCCAGGGTCTCCAGGCAGGAGAAAGTGATTCAAGTGCAGGCCCCTGAAGCAGGGGTGTGGCAATGTCTA
CTGAGTGAAGGTGAAGAGGTCAAGATGGACTCCAAGATCCAGGTTTTATCCAAAGGGTTGAATTCCGGCA
GCCTGCACCACATCCTGGACGCCCAGAAGATGCTGTGGAACCACAGGGACAGGAACCTGCCTCCTCTGGC
CCCTCTGGGCCCCCACCACCATCACCACCATTGAGTCTAGACACGTGATTAATTAAGGATCCCCCGACCT
CGACCTCTGGCTAATAAAGGAAATTTATTTTCATTGCAATAGTGTGTTGGAATTTTTTGTGTCTCTCACT
CGGAAGGACATATGGGAGGGCAAATCATTTGGTCGAGATCCCTCGGAGATCTCTAGCTAGAGGATCGATC
CCCGCCCCGGACGAACTAAACCTGACTACGACATCTCTGCCCCTTCTTCGCGGGGCAGTGCATGTAATCC
CTTCAGTTGGTTGGTACAACTTGCCAACTGGGCCCTGTTCCACATGTGACACGGGGGGGGACCAAACACA
AAGGGGTTCTCTGACTGTAGTTGACATCCTTATAAATGGATGTGCACATTTGCCAACACTGAGTGGCTTT
CATCCTGGAGCAGACTTTGCAGTCTGTGGACTGCAACACAACATTGCCTTTATGTGTAACTCTTGGCTGA
AGCTCTTACACCAATGCTGGGGGACATGTACCTCCCAGGGGCCCAGGAAGACTACGGGAGGCTACACCAA
CGTCAATCAGAGGGGCCTGTGTAGCTACCGATAAGCGGACCCTCAAGAGGGCATTAGCAATAGTGTTTAT
AAGGCCCCCTTGTTAACCCTAAACGGGTAGCATATGCTTCCCGGGTAGTAGTATATACTATCCAGACTAA
CCCTAATTCAATAGCATATGTTACCCAACGGGAAGCATATGCTATCGAATTAGGGTTAGTAAAAGGGTCC
TAAGGAACAGCGATATCTCCCACCCCATGAGCTGTCACGGTTTTATTTACATGGGGTCAGGATTCCACGA
GGGTAGTGAACCATTTTAGTCACAAGGGCAGTGGCTGAAGATCAAGGAGCGGGCAGTGAACTCTCCTGAA
TCTTCGCCTGCTTCTTCATTCTCCTTCGTTTAGCTAATAGAATAACTGCTGAGTTGTGAACAGTAAGGTG
TATGTGAGGTGCTCGAAAACAAGGTTTCAGGTGACGCCCCCAGAATAAAATTTGGACGGGGGGTTCAGTG
GTGGCATTGTGCTATGACACCAATATAACCCTCACAAACCCCTTGGGCAATAAATACTAGTGTAGGAATG
AAACATTCTGAATATCTTTAACAATAGAAATCCATGGGGTGGGGACAAGCCGTAAAGACTGGATGTCCAT
CTCACACGAATTTATGGCTATGGGCAACACATAATCCTAGTGCAATATGATACTGGGGTTATTAAGATGT
GTCCCAGGCAGGGACCAAGACAGGTGAACCATGTTGTTACACTCTATTTGTAACAAGGGGAAAGAGAGTG
GACGCCGACAGCAGCGGACTCCACTGGTTGTCTCTAACACCCCCGAAAATTAAACGGGGCTCCACGCCAA
TGGGGCCCATAAACAAAGACAAGTGGCCACTCTTTTTTTTGAAATTGTGGAGTGGGGGCACGCGTCAGCC
CCCACACGCCGCCCTGCGGTTTTGGACTGTAAAATAAGGGTGTAATAACTTGGCTGATTGTAACCCCGCT
AACCACTGCGGTCAAACCACTTGCCCACAAAACCACTAATGGCACCCCGGGGAATACCTGCATAAGTAGG
TGGGCGGGCCAAGATAGGGGCGCGATTGCTGCGATCTGGAGGACAAATTACACACACTTGCGCCTGAGCG
CCAAGCACAGGGTTGTTGGTCCTCATATTCACGAGGTCGCTGAGAGCACGGTGGGCTAATGTTGCCATGG
GTAGCATATACTACCCAAATATCTGGATAGCATATGCTATCCTAATCTATATCTGGGTAGCATAGGCTAT
CCTAATCTATATCTGGGTAGCATATGCTATCCTAATCTATATCTGGGTAGTATATGCTATCCTAATTTAT
ATCTGGGTAGCATAGGCTATCCTAATCTATATCTGGGTAGCATATGCTATCCTAATCTATATCTGGGTAG
TATATGCTATCCTAATCTGTATCCGGGTAGCATATGCTATCCTAATAGAGATTAGGGTAGTATATGCTAT
CCTAATTTATATCTGGGTAGCATATACTACCCAAATATCTGGATAGCATATGCTATCCTAATCTATATCT
GGGTAGCATATGCTATCCTAATCTATATCTGGGTAGCATAGGCTATCCTAATCTATATCTGGGTAGCATA
TGCTATCCTAATCTATATCTGGGTAGTATATGCTATCCTAATTTATATCTGGGTAGCATAGGCTATCCTA
ATCTATATCTGGGTAGCATATGCTATCCTAATCTATATCTGGGTAGTATATGCTATCCTAATCTGTATCC
GGGTAGCATATGCTATCCTCATGATAAGCTGTCAAACATGAGAATTTTCTTGAAGACGAAAGGGCCTCGT
GATACGCCTATTTTTATAGGTTAATGTCATGATAATAATGGTTTCTTAGACGTCAGGTGGCACTTTTCGG
GGAAATGTGCGCGGAACCCCTATTTGTTTATTTTTCTAAATACATTCAAATATGTATCCGCTCATGAGAC
AATAACCCTGATAAATGCTTCAATAATATTGAAAAAGGAAGAGTATGAGTATTCAACATTTCCGTGTCGC
CCTTATTCCCTTTTTTGCGGCATTTTGCCTTCCTGTTTTTGCTCACCCAGAAACGCTGGTGAAAGTAAAA
GATGCTGAAGATCAGTTGGGTGCACGAGTGGGTTACATCGAACTGGATCTCAACAGCGGTAAGATCCTTG
AGAGTTTTCGCCCCGAAGAACGTTTTCCAATGATGAGCACTTTTAAAGTTCTGCTATGTGGCGCGGTATT
ATCCCGTGTTGACGCCGGGCAAGAGCAACTCGGTCGCCGCATACACTATTCTCAGAATGACTTGGTTGAG
TACTCACCAGTCACAGAAAAGCATCTTACGGATGGCATGACAGTAAGAGAATTATGCAGTGCTGCCATAA
CCATGAGTGATAACACTGCGGCCAACTTACTTCTGACAACGATCGGAGGACCGAAGGAGCTAACCGCTTT
TTTGCACAACATGGGGGATCATGTAACTCGCCTTGATCGTTGGGAACCGGAGCTGAATGAAGCCATACCA
AACGACGAGCGTGACACCACGATGCCTGCAGCAATGGCAACAACGTTGCGCAAACTATTAACTGGCGAAC
TACTTACTCTAGCTTCCCGGCAACAATTAATAGACTGGATGGAGGCGGATAAAGTTGCAGGACCACTTCT
GCGCTCGGCCCTTCCGGCTGGCTGGTTTATTGCTGATAAATCTGGAGCCGGTGAGCGTGGGTCTCGCGGT
ATCATTGCAGCACTGGGGCCAGATGGTAAGCCCTCCCGTATCGTAGTTATCTACACGACGGGGAGTCAGG
CAACTATGGATGAACGAAATAGACAGATCGCTGAGATAGGTGCCTCACTGATTAAGCATTGGTAACTGTC
AGACCAAGTTTACTCATATATACTTTAGATTGATTTAAAACTTCATTTTTAATTTAAAAGGATCTAGGTG
AAGATCCTTTTTGATAATCTCATGACCAAAATCCCTTAACGTGAGTTTTCGTTCCACTGAGCGTCAGACC
CCGTAGAAAAGATCAAAGGATCTTCTTGAGATCCTTTTTTTCTGCGCGTAATCTGCTGCTTGCAAACAAA
AAAACCACCGCTACCAGCGGTGGTTTGTTTGCCGGATCAAGAGCTACCAACTCTTTTTCCGAAGGTAACT
GGCTTCAGCAGAGCGCAGATACCAAATACTGTTCTTCTAGTGTAGCCGTAGTTAGGCCACCACTTCAAGA
ACTCTGTAGCACCGCCTACATACCTCGCTCTGCTAATCCTGTTACCAGTGGCTGCTGCCAGTGGCGATAA
GTCGTGTCTTACCGGGTTGGACTCAAGACGATAGTTACCGGATAAGGCGCAGCGGTCGGGCTGAACGGGG
GGTTCGTGCACACAGCCCAGCTTGGAGCGAACGACCTACACCGAACTGAGATACCTACAGCGTGAGCTAT
GAGAAAGCGCCACGCTTCCCGAAGGGAGAAAGGCGGACAGGTATCCGGTAAGCGGCAGGGTCGGAACAGG
AGAGCGCACGAGGGAGCTTCCAGGGGGAAACGCCTGGTATCTTTATAGTCCTGTCGGGTTTCGCCACCTC
TGACTTGAGCGTCGATTTTTGTGATGCTCGTCAGGGGGGCGGAGCCTATGGAAAAACGCCAGCAACGCGG
CCTTTTTACGGTTCCTGGCCTTTTGCTGGCCTTTTGCTCACATGTTCTTTCCTGCGTTATCCCCTGATTC
TGTGGATAACCGTATTACCGCCTTTGAGTGAGCTGATACCGCTCGCCGCAGCCGAACGACCGAGCGCAGC
GAGTCAGTGAGCGAGGAAGCGGAAGAGCGCCCAATACGCAAACCGCCTCTCCCCGCGCGTTGGCCGATTC
ATTAATGCAGCTGGCACGACAGGTTTCCCGACTGGAAAGCGGGCAGTGAGCGCAACGCAATTAATGTGAG
TTAGCTCACTCATTAGGCACCCCAGGCTTTACACTTTATGCTTCCGGCTCGTATGTTGTGTGGAATTGTG
AGCGGATAACAATTTCACACAGGAAACAGCTATGACCATGATTACGCCAAGCTCTAGCTAGAGGTCGACC
AATTCTCATGTTTGACAGCTTATCATCGCAGATCCGGGCAACGTTGTTGCCATTGCTGCAGGCGCAGAAC
TGGTAGGTATGGAAGATCTATACATTGAATCAATATTGGCAATTAGCCATATTAGTCATTGGTTATATAG
CATAAATCAATATTGGCTATTGGCCATTGCATACGTTGTATCTATATCATAATATGTACATTTATATTGG
CTCATGTCCAATATGACCGCCATGTTGACATTGATTATTGACTAGTTATTAATAGTAATCAATTACGGGG
TCATTAGTTCATAGCCCATATATGGAGTTCCGCGTTACATAACTTACGGTAAATGGCCCGCCTGGCTGAC
CGCCCAACGACCCCCGCCCATTGACGTCAATAATGACGTATGTTCCCATAGTAACGCCAATAGGGACTTT
CCATTGACGTCAATGGGTGGAGTATTTACGGTAAACTGCCCACTTGGCAGTACATCAAGTGTATCATATG
CCAAGTCCGCCCCCTATTGACGTCAATGACGGTAAATGGCCCGCCTGGCATTATGCCCAGTACATGACCT
TACGGGACTTTCCTACTTGGCAGTACATCTACGTATTAGTCATCGCTATTACCATGGTGATGCGGTTTTG
GCAGTACACCAATGGGCGTGGATAGCGGTTTGACTCACGGGGATTTCCAAGTCTCCACCCCATTGACGTC
AATGGGAGTTTGTTTTGGCACCAAAATCAACGGGACTTTCCAAAATGTCGTAATAACCCCGCCCCGTTGA
CGCAAATGGGCGGTAGGCGTGTACGGTGGGAGGTCTATATAAGCAGAGCTCGTTTAGTGAACCGTCAGAT
CCTCACTCTCTTCCGCATCGCTGTCTGCGAGGGCCAGCTGTTGGGCTCGCGGTTGAGGACAAACTCTTCG
CGGTCTTTCCAGTACTCTTGGATCGGAAACCCGTCGGCCTCCGAACGGTACTCCGCCACCGAGGGACCTG
AGCGAGTCCGCATCGACCGGATCGGAAAACCTCTCGAGAAAGGCGTCTAACCAGTCACAGTCGCAAGGTA
GGCTGAGCACCGTGGCGGGCGGCAGCGGGTGGCGGTCGGGGTTGTTTCTGGCGGAGGTGCTGCTGATGAT
GTAATTAAAGTAGGCGGTCTTGAGACGGCGGATGGTCGAGGTGAGGTGTGGCAGGCTTGAGATCCAGCTG
TTGGGGTGAGTACTCCCTCTCAAAAGCGGGCATTACTTCTGCGCTAAGATTGTCAGTTTCCAAAAACGAG
GAGGATTTGATATTCACCTGGCCCGATCTGGCCATACACTTGAGTGACAATGACATCCACTTTGCCTTTC
TCTCCACAGGTGTCCACTCCCAGGTCCAAGTTTAAACTGCGGCCGCCACCATGGCTCTGGCTGTGGGCGC
TCTGCTCGTGTGTGCCGTGCTGGGACTGTGCCTGGCC
[2037 nt withheld, positions 6688-8724]
GGCGCGCC
Features (pLannotate 1.2.2; 19 found; start..end, strand, type, name):
    713..768     +  polyA_signal   β-globin poly(A) signal: rabbit β-globin polyadenylation signal (Gil and Proudfoot, 1987)
   1282..2963    -  rep_origin     oriP (fragment): Epstein-Barr virus oriP replication origin (Yates et al., 2000)
   3090..3194    +  promoter       AmpR promoter: bla
   3195..4055    +  CDS            AmpR: β-lactamase; bla; confers resistance to ampicillin, carbenicillin, and related antibiotics
   4226..4814    +  rep_origin     ori: high-copy-number ColE1/pMB1/pBR322/pUC origin of replication
   4997..5089    +  CDS            lacI (fragment): lac repressor; lacI; The lac repressor binds to the lac operator to inhibit transcription in E. coli. This inhibition can be relieved by adding lactose or isopropyl-β-D-thiogalactopyranoside (IPTG).
   5102..5123    +  protein_bind   CAP binding site: CAP binding activates transcription in the presence of cAMP. E. coli catabolite activator protein
   5138..5168    +  promoter       lac promoter: promoter for the E. coli lac operon
   5176..5192    +  protein_bind   lac operator: The lac repressor binds to the lac operator to inhibit transcription in E. coli. This inhibition can be relieved by adding lactose or isopropyl-β-D-thiogalactopyranoside (IPTG). lac repressor encoded by lacI
   5262..5278    +  promoter       tet promoter (fragment): E. coli promoter for tetracycline efflux protein gene
   5288..5313    -  CDS            bla(M) (fragment): β-lactamase lacking the signal sequence; bla(M); allows cytosolic expression of β-lactamase
   5487..5866    +  enhancer       CMV enhancer: human cytomegalovirus immediate early enhancer
   5868..6067    +  promoter       CMV promoter: human cytomegalovirus (CMV) immediate early promoter
   6135..6173    +  misc_feature   Ad SA (fragment): adenovirus major late transcript splice acceptor (Friedrich and Soriano, 1991)
   6206..6415    -  CDS            PTP (fragment): TERM_ADE02 - Experimental evidence at protein level: Swiss-Prot protein existence level 1. Protein covalently bound to the viral DNA that acts as a primer for viral genomic replication by DNA strand displacement. Assembles on the viral origin of replication in an initiation complex with viral polymerase, DBP, host NFIA and host POU2F1/OCT1. During initiation, the polymerase covalently couples the first dCTP with Ser- 580 of pTP. The terminal protein stimulates the template activity over 20 fold compared to protein-free templates. Neo-synthesized viral genomes are linked to two preterminal prot
   6446..6535    +  intron         chimeric intron (fragment): chimera between introns from adenovirus and immunoglobulin heavy chain genes
   6554..6600    +  CDS            IgH signal sequence (fragment): signal sequence from the mouse immunoglobulin heavy chain variable region
   6631..8724    +  CDS            TF (sequence partly withheld): TRFE_HUMAN - Experimental evidence at protein level: Swiss-Prot protein existence level 1. (Microbial infection) Serves as an iron source for Neisseria species, which capture the protein and extract its iron for their own use. From Homo sapiens (Human).
   8725..553     +  CDS            Cd4 (fragment) (across the origin): CD4_RAT - Experimental evidence at protein level: Swiss-Prot protein existence level 1. Integral membrane glycoprotein that plays an essential role in the immune response and serves multiple functions in responses against both external and internal offenses. In T-cells, functions primarily as a coreceptor for MHC class II molecule:peptide complex. The antigens presented by class II peptides are derived from extracellular proteins while class I peptides are derived from cytosolic proteins. Interacts simultaneously with the T-cell receptor (TCR) and the MHC class II presented by antigen presenti
