[The description below was written by a language model from this plasmid's Addgene catalogue record and pLannotate feature annotations shown in this document.]
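Description:
TF-bio-His is a mammalian expression plasmid built on the pTT3 backbone for producing a secreted, tagged form of human serotransferrin (TF) in cultured mammalian cells. In bacteria it is maintained through a high-copy ColE1/pUC-type origin and selected with ampicillin via the β-lactamase gene. The backbone also carries a fragment of the Epstein-Barr virus oriP, which can support episomal retention in cells supplying EBNA1, a feature typically exploited for high-yield transient expression.

Transcription is driven by the CMV immediate-early enhancer and promoter. Next come adenovirus-derived leader and splice elements and a fragment of a chimeric intron, which generally improve transcript processing and expression. The transcript ends at a rabbit β-globin polyadenylation signal. The chemically synthesised insert sits between NotI and AscI sites. It is annotated as a TF coding region of about 2.1 kb, with a fragment resembling a mouse immunoglobulin heavy-chain signal sequence detected just upstream. The TF sequence runs directly into backbone-encoded rat CD4 domains 3 and 4, which the catalogue says are followed by an enzymatic biotinylation sequence, a linker and a His tag. These last short elements are not individually annotated in the feature table. The biotinylation sequence permits site-specific biotinylation and capture on streptavidin, the His tag allows metal-affinity purification, and the CD4 domains provide a common tag.

The catalogue sizes (insert 257 bp, total 6,875 bp) do not agree with the 8,732 nt depositor sequence or the annotated TF region, so the sequence record is probably the more reliable guide. The associated publication concerns a human platelet receptor protein microarray, consistent with use as a recombinant protein for extracellular interaction screening.
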