Addgene plasmid #52184: TF-bio-His
Purpose: Expresses full-length Serotransferrin precursor ectodomain in mammalian cells. C-terminal rat Cd4d3+4 tag, biotinylation sequence and His tag.
Depositing lab: Gavin Wright. Depositing organization: Wellcome Sanger Institute. Publication: A human platelet receptor protein microarray identifies FcepsilonR1alpha as an activating PEAR1 ligand. Sun Y, Vandenbriele C, Kauskot A, Verhamme P, Hoylaerts MF, Wright GJ. Mol Cell Proteomics. 2015 Feb 23. pii: mcp.M114.046946. 10.1074/mcp.M114.046946 PubMed 25713122.
Backbone
  Vector backbone: pTT3
  Backbone manufacturer: Yves Durocher, NRC
  Backbone size w/o insert (bp): 6618
  Total vector size (bp): 6875
  Modifications to backbone: Rat CD4 d3+4, enzymatic biotinylation sequence, linker and His tag (CD4d3+4-BioLHis).
  Vector type: Mammalian Expression
Growth in bacteria
  Bacterial resistance: Ampicillin, 100 μg/mL
  Growth temperature: 37°C
  Growth strain: Top10
  Copy number: High Copy
Gene/Insert
  Gene/Insert name: TF (alt name: Serotransferrin precursor)
  Species: H. sapiens (human)
  Insert size (bp): 257
  Entrez Gene: TF (a.k.a. HEL-S-71p, PRO1557, PRO2086, TFQTL1)
  Promoter: CMV
  Tag / fusion protein: rat CD4 d3+4 (C terminal on backbone); enzymatic biotinylation sequence (C terminal on backbone); His tag (C terminal on backbone)
  Cloning method: Restriction Enzyme; 5′ cloning site NotI (not destroyed); 3′ cloning site AscI (not destroyed)
  Sequencing primers: 5′ CMV-fwd
Resource information
  A portion of this plasmid was derived from a plasmid made by: Insert was chemically synthesised.
Terms and licenses: Academic/Nonprofit Terms; Industry Terms: Not Available to Industry
Depositor comments: Article ref 169
How to cite: TF-bio-His was a gift from Gavin Wright (Addgene plasmid # 52184 ; http://n2t.net/addgene:52184 ; RRID:Addgene_52184)
