>Addgene plasmid #52184 | TF-bio-His | addgene partial sequence | sequence record 93847 | pMT2-F 5'-TTGCCTTTCTCTCCACAGGT-3'
ACTGCGGCCGCCACCATGGCTCTGGCTGTGGGCGCTCTGCTCGTGTGTGCCGTGCTGGGACTGTGCCTGG
CC
[769 nt withheld, positions 73-841]
