>Addgene plasmid #52184 | TF-bio-His | addgene partial sequence | sequence record 98816 | rb_glob_PA_term-R 5'-CCCATATGTCCTTCCGAGTG-3'
ATAAATTTCCTTTATTAGCCAGAGGTCGAGGTCGGGGGATCCTTAATTAATCACGTGTCTAGACTCAATG
GTGGTGATGGTGGTGGGGGCCCAGAGGGGCCAGAGGAGGCAGGTTCCTGTCCCTGTGGTTCCACAGCATC
TTCTGGGCGTCCAGGATGTGGTGCAGGCTGCCGGAATTCAACCCTTTGGATAAAACCTGGATCTTGGAGT
CCATCTTGACCTCTTCACCTTCACTCAGTAGACATTGCCACACCCCTGCTTCAGGGGCCTGCACTTGAAT
CACTTTCTCCTGCCTGGAGACCCTGGCCTCCTGATTCTCCTGCTTCAAGATCAGTCTCATCTTGGGTGAG
GTGGGTCCCATCACCTCACAGGTCAAAGTGTTGCTGTCGGGCTGAGTCACTTTCATCACCACCAGGTTCA
CTTCCTGATACAGTATCCCTCTGTCCAGAGTCAGGGTCAGGTTGCCAGAACCAGCAAACTGAAGGGAGAC
CTGGGGTATCTGAAGGGTGAGTGGGAGCGTTTCGGACAGCTGGAACTTGGGGTTGCTAGTAGACTTCTGC
ACAGACACCTTTTGGTTCTTTAGGGAGAAGGTGATCCAGGACTGGGAAGAAGGAGCCTTCTCTGCCTTCC
ATCTCAACTCTCCCTGCAGGCTTTCCTCTCCAAGGTTGAGTGGGAAGGAGAACTCCGCTGACTCCCCCTC
ACTCTTATAGGCCGTGATGGAGGTCGACGGCGCGCC
[86 nt withheld, positions 737-822]
